Addgene plasmid #70553: R777-E269 Hs.RASSF9
Purpose: Gateway ORF clone of human RASSF9 [NM_005447.3] with stop codon (for native or N-terminal fusions)
Depositing lab: Dominic Esposito. Depositing organization: National Cancer Institute (NCI).
Backbone
  Vector backbone: pDonor-255
  Backbone size w/o insert (bp): 2693
  Vector type: Gateway Entry Clone
Growth in bacteria
  Bacterial resistance: Spectinomycin, 50 μg/mL
  Growth temperature: 37°C
  Growth strain: DH10B
  Copy number: High Copy
Gene/Insert
  Gene/Insert name: RASSF9
  Species: H. sapiens (human)
  Insert size (bp): 1308
  GenBank ID: NM_005447.3
  Entrez Gene: RASSF9 (a.k.a. P-CIP1, PAMCI, PCIP1)
  Cloning method: Gateway Cloning
  Sequencing primers: 5′ M13F 23-mer (5'-CCCAGTCACGACGTTGTAAAACG); 3′ attLR 23-mer (5'-TAACATCAGAGATTTTGAGACAC)
Terms and licenses: Academic/Nonprofit Terms; Industry Terms: Not Available to Industry
How to cite: R777-E269 Hs.RASSF9 was a gift from Dominic Esposito (Addgene plasmid # 70553 ; http://n2t.net/addgene:70553 ; RRID:Addgene_70553)
