[The description below was written by a language model from this plasmid's Addgene catalogue record and pLannotate feature annotations shown in this document.]
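Description:
R777-E269 Hs.RASSF9 is a Gateway entry clone built on the pDonor-255 backbone (about 2.7 kb) that carries the human RASSF9 open reading frame (also known as PAMCI or PCIP1), based on the NM_005447.3 reference transcript. The full plasmid is roughly 4.0 kb and is propagated in E. coli from a high-copy ColE1/pUC-type origin. Selection relies on the aadA aminoglycoside adenylyltransferase gene, which confers spectinomycin (and streptomycin) resistance. The marker sits downstream of a fragment of the class 1 integron Pc promoter and a short remnant of a gentamicin resistance gene. Small lacZα and lacI fragments are also annotated as backbone leftovers. The rrnB T1 and T2 terminators lie upstream of the cloning region, where they would be expected to insulate the insert from read-through transcription.

The roughly 1.3 kb RASSF9 coding sequence is flanked by Gateway attL recombination sites. The automated annotation labels the upstream site as attL3 and the downstream site as an attL2 fragment, and the catalogue entry does not specify the site types. No promoter drives the ORF in this plasmid, since an entry clone serves as a shuttle rather than an expression vector. LR Clonase recombination transfers the ORF into a destination vector that supplies the promoter, tags and host-specific elements. Because the insert retains its stop codon, it suits expression of native, untagged protein or N-terminal fusions, but not C-terminal fusions. RASSF9 is a Ras-association domain family member that the annotation notes may play a role in regulating vesicular trafficking.
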