Features (pLannotate 1.2.2; 11 found; start..end, strand, type, name):
     18..54      -  CDS            lacZα (fragment): LacZα fragment of β-galactosidase; lacZ fragment
     85..180     +  protein_bind   attL3: mutant version of attL; recombination site for the Gateway® LR reaction LR Clonase™
    186..1490    +  CDS            RASSF9: RASF9_HUMAN - Also known as PAMCI, PCIP1. Experimental evidence at transcript level: Swiss-Prot protein existence level 2. May play a role in regulating vesicuar trafficking in cells. From Homo sapiens (Human).
   1498..1591    -  protein_bind   attL2 (fragment): mutant version of attL; recombination site for the Gateway® LR reaction LR Clonase™
   1706..1729    +  promoter       Pc promoter (fragment): intI1 (promoter lies within the coding sequence); class 1 integron promoter
   1905..1961    +  CDS            GmR (fragment): gentamycin acetyltransferase; aacC1; confers resistance to gentamycin
   1968..2759    +  CDS            SmR: aminoglycoside adenylyltransferase (Murphy, 1985); aadA; confers resistance to spectinomycin and streptomycin
   2852..3440    +  rep_origin     ori: high-copy-number ColE1/pMB1/pBR322/pUC origin of replication
   3623..3715    +  CDS            lacI (fragment): lac repressor; lacI; The lac repressor binds to the lac operator to inhibit transcription in E. coli. This inhibition can be relieved by adding lactose or isopropyl-β-D-thiogalactopyranoside (IPTG).
   3770..3797    -  terminator     rrnB T2 terminator: transcription terminator T2 from the E. coli rrnB gene
   3929..3972    +  terminator     rrnB T1 terminator: Escherichia coli rrnB; transcription terminator T1 from the E. coli rrnB gene
>Addgene plasmid #70553 | R777-E269 Hs.RASSF9 | depositor full sequence | sequence record 126002 | Full Sequence
TTAACGCTAGCATGGATGTTTTCCCAGTCACGACGTTGTAAAACGACGGCCAGTCTTAAAATTCGAGCTC
GGTCCGAGGATCCGAAATAATGATTTTATTTTGACTGATAGTGACCTGTTCGTTGCAACAAATTGATAAG
CAATGCTTTTTTATAATGCCAACTTTGTACAAAAAAGTTGGCACCATGGCTCCCTTTGGAAGAAACTTGC
TAAAGACTCGGCATAAAAACAGATCTCCAACTAAAGACATGGATTCAGAAGAGAAGGAAATTGTGGTTTG
GGTTTGCCAAGAAGAGAAGCTTGTCTGTGGGCTGACTAAACGCACCACCTCTGCTGATGTCATCCAGGCT
TTGCTTGAGGAACATGAGGCTACGTTTGGAGAGAAACGATTTCTTCTGGGGAAGCCCAGTGATTACTGCA
TCATAGAGAAGTGGAGAGGCTCCGAAAGGGTTCTTCCTCCACTAACTAGAATCCTGAAGCTTTGGAAAGC
GTGGGGAGATGAGCAGCCCAATATGCAATTTGTTTTGGTTAAAGCAGATGCTTTTCTTCCAGTTCCTTTG
TGGCGGACAGCTGAAGCCAAATTAGTGCAAAACACAGAAAAATTGTGGGAGCTCAGCCCAGCAAACTACA
TGAAGACTTTACCACCAGATAAACAAAAAAGAATAGTCAGGAAAACTTTCCGGAAACTGGCTAAAATTAA
GCAGGACACAGTTTCTCATGATCGAGATAATATGGAGACATTAGTTCATCTGATCATTTCCCAGGACCAT
ACTATTCATCAGCAAGTCAAGAGAATGAAAGAGCTGGATCTGGAAATTGAAAAGTGTGAAGCTAAGTTCC
ATCTTGATCGAGTAGAAAATGATGGAGAAAACTATGTTCAGGATGCATATTTAATGCCCAGTTTCAGTGA
AGTTGAGCAAAATCTAGACTTGCAGTATGAGGAAAACCAGACTCTGGAGGACCTGAGCGAAAGTGATGGA
ATTGAACAGCTGGAAGAACGACTGAAATATTACCGAATACTCATTGATAAGCTCTCTGCTGAAATAGAAA
AAGAGGTAAAAAGTGTTTGCATTGATATAAATGAAGATGCGGAAGGGGAAGCTGCAAGTGAACTGGAAAG
CTCTAATTTAGAGAGTGTTAAGTGTGATTTGGAGAAAAGCATGAAAGCTGGTTTGAAAATTCACTCTCAT
TTGAGTGGCATCCAGAAAGAGATTAAATACAGTGACTCATTGCTTCAGATGAAAGCAAAAGAATATGAAC
TCCTGGCCAAGGAATTCAATTCACTTCACATTAGCAACAAAGATGGGTGCCAGTTAAAGGAAAACAGAGC
GAAGGAATCTGAGGTTCCCAGTAGCAATGGGGAGATTCCTCCCTTTACTCAAAGAGTATTTAGCAATTAC
ACAAATGACACAGACTCGGACACTGGTATCAGTTCTAACCACAGTCAGGACTCCGAAACAACAGTAGGAG
ATGTGGTGCTGTTGTCAACATAATCAACTTTCTTGTACAAAGTTGGCATTATAGGAAAGCATTGCTTATC
AATTTGTTGCAACGAACAGGTCACTATCAGTCAAAATAAAATCATTATTTGCATGCAAGCTTAGATCCTC
TAGACCAGCCAGGACAGAAATGCCTCGACTTCGCTGCTACCCAAGGTTGCCGGGTGACGCACACCGTGGA
AACGGATGAAGGCACGAACCCAGTGGACATAAGCCTGTTCGGTTCGTAAGCTGTAATGCAAGTAGCGTAT
GCGCTCACGCAACTGGTCCAGAACCTTGACCGAACGCAGCGGTGGTAACGGCGCAGTGGCGGTTTTCATG
GCTTGTTATGACTGTTTTTTTGGGGTACAGTCTATGCCTCGGGCATCCAAGCAGCAAGCGCGTTACGCCG
TGGGTCGATGTTTGATGTTATGGAGCAGCAACGATGTTACGCAGCAGGGCAGTCGCCCTAAAACAAAGTT
AAACATTATGAGGGAAGCGGTGATCGCCGAAGTATCGACTCAACTATCAGAGGTAGTTGGCGTCATCGAG
CGCCATCTCGAACCGACGTTGCTGGCCGTACATTTGTACGGCTCCGCAGTGGATGGCGGCCTGAAGCCAC
ACAGTGATATTGATTTGCTGGTTACGGTGACCGTAAGGCTTGATGAAACAACGCGGCGAGCTTTGATCAA
CGACCTTTTGGAAACTTCGGCTTCCCCTGGAGAGAGCGAGATTCTCCGCGCTGTAGAAGTCACCATTGTT
GTGCACGACGACATCATTCCGTGGCGTTATCCAGCTAAGCGCGAACTGCAATTTGGAGAATGGCAGCGCA
ATGACATTCTTGCAGGTATCTTCGAGCCAGCCACGATCGACATTGATCTGGCTATCTTGCTGACAAAAGC
AAGAGAACATAGCGTTGCCTTGGTAGGTCCAGCGGCGGAGGAACTCTTTGATCCGGTTCCTGAACAGGAT
CTATTTGAGGCGCTAAATGAAACCTTAACGCTATGGAACTCGCCGCCCGACTGGGCTGGCGATGAGCGAA
ATGTAGTGCTTACGTTGTCCCGCATTTGGTACAGCGCAGTAACCGGCAAAATCGCGCCGAAGGATGTCGC
TGCCGACTGGGCAATGGAGCGCCTGCCGGCCCAGTATCAGCCCGTCATACTTGAAGCTAGACAGGCTTAT
CTTGGACAAGAAGAAGATCGCTTGGCCTCGCGCGCAGATCAGTTGGAAGAATTTGTCCACTACGTGAAAG
GCGAGATCACCAAGGTAGTCGGCAAATAACCCTCGAGCCACCCATGACCAAAATCCCTTAACGTGAGTTA
CGCGTCGTTCCACTGAGCGTCAGACCCCGTAGAAAAGATCAAAGGATCTTCTTGAGATCCTTTTTTTCTG
CGCGTAATCTGCTGCTTGCAAACAAAAAAACCACCGCTACCAGCGGTGGTTTGTTTGCCGGATCAAGAGC
TACCAACTCTTTTTCCGAAGGTAACTGGCTTCAGCAGAGCGCAGATACCAAATACTGTCCTTCTAGTGTA
GCCGTAGTTAGGCCACCACTTCAAGAACTCTGTAGCACCGCCTACATACCTCGCTCTGCTAATCCTGTTA
CCAGTGGCTGCTGCCAGTGGCGATAAGTCGTGTCTTACCGGGTTGGACTCAAGACGATAGTTACCGGATA
AGGCGCAGCGGTCGGGCTGAACGGGGGGTTCGTGCACACAGCCCAGCTTGGAGCGAACGACCTACACCGA
ACTGAGATACCTACAGCGTGAGCATTGAGAAAGCGCCACGCTTCCCGAAGGGAGAAAGGCGGACAGGTAT
CCGGTAAGCGGCAGGGTCGGAACAGGAGAGCGCACGAGGGAGCTTCCAGGGGGAAACGCCTGGTATCTTT
ATAGTCCTGTCGGGTTTCGCCACCTCTGACTTGAGCGTCGATTTTTGTGATGCTCGTCAGGGGGGCGGAG
CCTATGGAAAAACGCCAGCAACGCGGCCTTTTTACGGTTCCTGGCCTTTTGCTGGCCTTTTGCTCACATG
TTCTTTCCTGCGTTATCCCCTGATTCTGTGGATAACCGTATTACCGCCTTTGAGTGAGCTGATACCGCTC
GCCGCAGCCGAACGACCGAGCGCAGCGAGTCAGTGAGCGAGGAAGCGGAAGAGCGCCCAATACGCAAACC
GCCTCTCCCCGCGCGTTGGCCGATTCATTAATGCAGCTGGCACGACAGGTTTCCCGACTGGAAAGCGGGC
AGTGAGCGCAACGCAATTAATACGCGTACCGCTAGCCAGGAAGAGTTTGTAGAAACGCAAAAAGGCCATC
CGTCAGGATGGCCTTCTGCTTAGTTTGATGCCTGGCAGTTTATGGCGGGCGTCCTGCCCGCCACCCTCCG
GGCCGTTGCTTCACAACGTTCAAATCCGCTCCCGGCGGATTTGTCCTACTCAGGAGAGCGTTCACCGACA
AACAACAGATAAAACGAAAGGCCCAGTCTTCCGACTGAGCCTTTCGTTTTATTTGATGCCTGGCAGTTCC
CTACTCTCGCG
