>Addgene plasmid #70553 | R777-E269 Hs.RASSF9 | addgene partial sequence | sequence record 130573 | pCR8_R1 5'-cgaaccgaacaggcttatgt-3'
CGGTGTGCGTCACCCGGCAACCTTGGGTAGCAGCGAAGTCGAGGCATTTCTGTCCTGGCTGGTCTAGAGG
ATCTAAGCTTGCATGCAAATAATGATTTTATTTTGACTGATAGTGACCTGTTCGTTGCAACAAATTGATA
AGCAATGCTTTCCTATAATGCCAACTTTGTACAAGAAAGTTGATTATGTTGACAACAGCACCACATCTCC
TACTGTTGTTTCGGAGTCCTGACTGTGGTTAGAACTGATACCAGTGTCCGAGTCTGTGTCATTTGTGTAA
TTGCTAAATACTCTTTGAGTAAAGGGAGGAATCTCCCCATTGCTACTGGGAACCTCAGATTCCTTCGCTC
TGTTTTCCTTTAACTGGCACCCATCTTTGTTGCTAATGTGAAGTGAATTGAATTCCTTGGCCAGGAGTTC
ATATTCTTTTGCTTTCATCTGAAGCAATGAGTCACTGTATTTAATCTCTTTCTGGATGCCACTCAAATGA
GAGTGAATTTTCAAACCAGCTTTCATGCTTTTCTCCAAATCACACTTAACACTCTCTAAATTAGAGCTTT
CCAGTTCACTTGCAGCTTCCCCTTCCGCATCTTCATTTATATCAATGCAAACACTTTTTACCTCTTTTTC
TATTTCAGCAGAGAGCTTATCAATGAGTATTCGGTAATATTTCAGTCGTTCTTCCAGCTGTTCAATTCCA
TCACTTTCGCTCAGGTCCTCCAGAGTCTGGTTTTCCTCATACTGCAAGTCTAGATTTTGCTCAACTTCAC
TGAAACTGGGCATTAAATATGCATCCTGAACATAGTTTTCTCCATCATTTTCTACTCGATCAAGATGGAA
CTTAGCTTCACACTTTTCAATTTCCAGATCCAGCTCTTTCATTCTCTTGACTTGCTGATGAATAGTATGG
TCCTGGGAAATGATCAGATGAACTAATGTCTCCATATTATCTCGATCATGAGAAACTGTGTCCTGCTTAA
TTTTAGCCAGTTTCC
